Addgene plasmid #44446: pegfp-N1-TFEB-S3A,R4A
Depositing lab: Shawn Ferguson. Depositing organization: Yale University. Publication: The Transcription Factor TFEB Links mTORC1 Signaling to Transcriptional Control of Lysosome Homeostasis. Roczniak-Ferguson A, Petit CS, Froehlich F, Qian S, Ky J, Angarola B, Walther TC, Ferguson SM. Sci Signal. 2012 Jun 12;5(228):ra42. 10.1126/scisignal.2002790 PubMed 22692423.
Backbone
  Vector backbone: pEGFP-N1
  Backbone manufacturer: Clontech
  Backbone size w/o insert (bp): 4733
  Total vector size (bp): 6152
  Vector type: Mammalian Expression
  Selectable markers: Neomycin (select with G418)
Growth in bacteria
  Bacterial resistance: Kanamycin, 50 μg/mL
  Growth temperature: 37°C
  Growth strain: DH5alpha
  Copy number: Unknown
Gene/Insert
  Gene/Insert name: TFEB
  Species: H. sapiens (human)
  Insert size (bp): 1428
  Mutation: Changed both Serine 3 and Arginine 4 to Alanine
  Entrez Gene: TFEB (a.k.a. ALPHATFEB, BHLHE35, TCFEB)
  Promoter: CMV
  Tag / fusion protein: GFP (C terminal on backbone)
  Cloning method: Restriction Enzyme; 5′ cloning site HindIII (not destroyed); 3′ cloning site KpnI (not destroyed)
  Sequencing primers: 5′ CGCAAATGGGCGGTAGGCGTG; 3′ CGTCGCCGTCCAGCTCGACCAG
Resource information
  A portion of this plasmid was derived from a plasmid made by: Andrea Ballabio, TIGEM, Naples, Italy
Terms and licenses: Academic/Nonprofit Terms; Industry Terms: Not Available to Industry
How to cite: pegfp-N1-TFEB-S3A,R4A was a gift from Shawn Ferguson (Addgene plasmid # 44446 ; http://n2t.net/addgene:44446 ; RRID:Addgene_44446)
