[The description below was written by a language model from this plasmid's Addgene catalogue record and pLannotate feature annotations shown in this document.]
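Description:
pegfp-N1-TFEB-S3A,R4A is a 6,152 bp mammalian expression plasmid built on the Clontech pEGFP-N1 backbone. It carries a 1,428 bp human TFEB coding sequence inserted between the HindIII and KpnI sites of the multiple cloning site, both of which are retained. TFEB is a basic helix-loop-helix transcription factor of the MiT/TFE family that binds E-box sequences and acts as a master regulator of lysosomal biogenesis and autophagy. In this version, serine 3 and arginine 4 are both changed to alanine. Transcription is driven by the human cytomegalovirus immediate early enhancer and promoter. The TFEB open reading frame runs through a short stretch of residual polylinker into the backbone EGFP, so the protein is made with GFP at its C terminus. The SV40 polyadenylation signal terminates the transcript.

The plasmid replicates in bacteria from a high-copy ColE1/pUC-type origin and also has an f1 phage origin. A single Tn5 aminoglycoside phosphotransferase gene (NeoR/KanR) provides both selections. A bacterial bla-type promoter drives it for kanamycin resistance in E. coli, while the SV40 enhancer/early promoter drives it for G418 selection of transfected mammalian cells, with the HSV TK polyadenylation signal downstream. The short large T antigen, ble and bGH poly(A) fragments in the annotation appear to be partial matches in backbone sequence rather than functional elements.

The associated publication concerns how TFEB links mTORC1 signalling to transcriptional control of lysosome homeostasis. This suggests the construct is used to follow the GFP-tagged N-terminal mutant in live or fixed cells, presumably in comparison with wild-type TFEB. The record does not state the specific functional effect of the S3A,R4A substitutions.
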