Features (pLannotate 1.2.2; 16 found; start..end, strand, type, name):
     61..364     +  enhancer       CMV enhancer: human cytomegalovirus immediate early enhancer
    365..568     +  promoter       CMV promoter: human cytomegalovirus (CMV) immediate early promoter
    591..627     +  misc_feature   MCS (fragment): multiple cloning site
    634..2061    +  CDS            TFEB: TFEB_HUMAN - Also known as BHLHE35. Experimental evidence at protein level: Swiss-Prot protein existence level 1. Transcription factor that acts as a master regulator of lysosomal biogenesis, autophagy, lysosomal exocytosis, lipid catabolism, energy metabolism and immune response (PubMed:21617040, PubMed:22576015, PubMed:22343943, PubMed:22692423, PubMed:30120233, PubMed:31672913). Specifically recognizes and binds E-box sequences (5'-CANNTG-3'); efficient DNA-binding requires dimerization with itself or with another MiT/TFE family member such as TFE3 or MITF (PubMed:1748288, PubMed:19556463,
   2064..2090    +  misc_feature   MCS (fragment): multiple cloning site
   2098..2817    +  CDS            EGFP: the original enhanced GFP (Yang et al., 1996) mammalian codon-optimized
   2834..2917    +  CDS            large T antigen (fragment): large T antigen from SV40 (simian virus 40)
   2940..3061    +  polyA_signal   SV40 poly(A) signal: SV40 polyadenylation signal
   3095..3523    -  rep_origin     f1 ori (sequence partly withheld): f1 bacteriophage origin of replication; arrow indicates direction of (+) strand synthesis
   3550..3654    +  promoter       AmpR promoter: bla
   3656..4013    +  promoter       SV40 promoter: SV40 enhancer and early promoter
   4048..4842    +  CDS            NeoR/KanR: aminoglycoside phosphotransferase from Tn5; aph(3')-II (or nptII); confers resistance to neomycin, kanamycin, and G418 (Geneticin®)
   4863..5015    +  CDS            ble (fragment): BLE_KLEPN - Experimental evidence at protein level: Swiss-Prot protein existence level 1. Binding protein with a strong affinity to the bleomycin family of antibiotics. Binds to CL990; an antimitotic-antibiotic compound. From Klebsiella pneumoniae.
   5074..5121    +  polyA_signal   HSV TK poly(A) signal: herpes simplex virus thymidine kinase polyadenylation signal (Cole and Stacy, 1985)
   5212..5228    -  polyA_signal   bGH poly(A) signal (fragment): bovine growth hormone polyadenylation signal
   5450..6038    +  rep_origin     ori: high-copy-number ColE1/pMB1/pBR322/pUC origin of replication
>Addgene plasmid #44446 | pegfp-N1-TFEB-S3A,R4A | depositor full sequence | sequence record 60644 | pegfp-N1-TFEB-S3A,R4A sequence 6152 bps
TAGTTATTAATAGTAATCAATTACGGGGTCATTAGTTCATAGCCCATATATGGAGTTCCGCGTTACATAA
CTTACGGTAAATGGCCCGCCTGGCTGACCGCCCAACGACCCCCGCCCATTGACGTCAATAATGACGTATG
TTCCCATAGTAACGCCAATAGGGACTTTCCATTGACGTCAATGGGTGGAGTATTTACGGTAAACTGCCCA
CTTGGCAGTACATCAAGTGTATCATATGCCAAGTACGCCCCCTATTGACGTCAATGACGGTAAATGGCCC
GCCTGGCATTATGCCCAGTACATGACCTTATGGGACTTTCCTACTTGGCAGTACATCTACGTATTAGTCA
TCGCTATTACCATGGTGATGCGGTTTTGGCAGTACATCAATGGGCGTGGATAGCGGTTTGACTCACGGGG
ATTTCCAAGTCTCCACCCCATTGACGTCAATGGGAGTTTGTTTTGGCACCAAAATCAACGGGACTTTCCA
AAATGTCGTAACAACTCCGCCCCATTGACGCAAATGGGCGGTAGGCGTGTACGGTGGGAGGTCTATATAA
GCAGAGCTGGTTTAGTGAACCGTCAGATCCGCTAGCGCTACCGGACTCAGATCTCGAGCTCAAGCTTGCC
ACCATGGCGGCAGCCATAGGGTTGCGCATGCAGCTCATGCGGGAGCAGGCGCAGCAGGAGGAGCAACGGG
AGCGCATGCAGCAACAGGCTGTCATGCATTACATGCAGCAGCAGCAGCAGCAGCAACAGCAGCAGCTCGG
AGGGCCGCCCACCCCGGCCATCAATACCCCCGTCCACTTCCAGTCGCCACCACCTGTGCCTGGGGAGGTG
TTGAAGGTGCAGTCCTACCTGGAGAATCCCACATCCTACCATCTGCAGCAGTCGCAGCATCAGAAGGTGC
GGGAGTACCTGTCCGAGACCTATGGGAACAAGTTTGCTGCCCACATCAGCCCAGCCCAGGGCTCTCCGAA
ACCCCCACCAGCCGCCTCCCCAGGGGTGCGAGCTGGACACGTGCTGTCCTCCTCCGCTGGCAACAGTGCT
CCCAATAGCCCCATGGCCATGCTGCACATTGGCTCCAACCCTGAGAGGGAGTTGGATGATGTCATTGACA
ACATTATGCGTCTGGACGATGTCCTTGGCTACATCAATCCTGAAATGCAGATGCCCAACACGCTACCCCT
GTCCAGCAGCCACCTGAATGTGTACAGCAGCGACCCCCAGGTCACAGCCTCCCTGGTGGGCGTCACCAGC
AGCTCCTGCCCTGCGGACCTGACCCAGAAGCGAGAGCTCACAGATGCTGAGAGCAGGGCCCTGGCCAAGG
AGCGGCAGAAGAAAGACAATCACAACTTAATTGAAAGGAGACGAAGGTTCAACATCAATGACCGCATCAA
GGAGTTGGGAATGCTGATCCCCAAGGCCAATGACCTGGACGTGCGCTGGAACAAGGGCACCATCCTCAAG
GCCTCTGTGGATTACATCCGGAGGATGCAGAAGGACCTGCAAAAGTCCAGGGAGCTGGAGAACCACTCTC
GCCGCCTGGAGATGACCAACAAGCAGCTCTGGCTCCGTATCCAGGAGCTGGAGATGCAGGCTCGAGTGCA
CGGCCTCCCTACCACCTCCCCGTCCGGCATGAACATGGCTGAGCTGGCCCAGCAGGTGGTGAAGCAGGAG
CTGCCTAGCGAAGAGGGCCCAGGGGAGGCCCTGATGCTGGGGGCTGAGGTCCCTGACCCTGAGCCACTGC
CAGCTCTGCCCCCGCAAGCCCCGCTGCCCCTGCCCACCCAGCCACCATCCCCATTCCATCACCTGGACTT
CAGCCACAGCCTGAGCTTTGGGGGCAGGGAGGACGAGGGTCCCCCGGGCTACCCCGAACCCCTGGCGCCG
GGGCATGGCTCCCCATTCCCCAGCCTGTCCAAGAAGGATCTGGACCTCATGCTCCTGGACGACTCACTGC
TACCGCTGGCCTCTGATCCACTTCTGTCCACCATGTCCCCCGAGGCCTCCAAGGCCAGCAGCCGCCGGAG
CAGCTTCAGCATGGAGGAGGGCGATGTGCTGAAGGTACCGCGGGCCCGGGATCCACCGGTCGCCACCATG
GTGAGCAAGGGCGAGGAGCTGTTCACCGGGGTGGTGCCCATCCTGGTCGAGCTGGACGGCGACGTAAACG
GCCACAAGTTCAGCGTGTCCGGCGAGGGCGAGGGCGATGCCACCTACGGCAAGCTGACCCTGAAGTTCAT
CTGCACCACCGGCAAGCTGCCCGTGCCCTGGCCCACCCTCGTGACCACCCTGACCTACGGCGTGCAGTGC
TTCAGCCGCTACCCCGACCACATGAAGCAGCACGACTTCTTCAAGTCCGCCATGCCCGAAGGCTACGTCC
AGGAGCGCACCATCTTCTTCAAGGACGACGGCAACTACAAGACCCGCGCCGAGGTGAAGTTCGAGGGCGA
CACCCTGGTGAACCGCATCGAGCTGAAGGGCATCGACTTCAAGGAGGACGGCAACATCCTGGGGCACAAG
CTGGAGTACAACTACAACAGCCACAACGTCTATATCATGGCCGACAAGCAGAAGAACGGCATCAAGGTGA
ACTTCAAGATCCGCCACAACATCGAGGACGGCAGCGTGCAGCTCGCCGACCACTACCAGCAGAACACCCC
CATCGGCGACGGCCCCGTGCTGCTGCCCGACAACCACTACCTGAGCACCCAGTCCGCCCTGAGCAAAGAC
CCCAACGAGAAGCGCGATCACATGGTCCTGCTGGAGTTCGTGACCGCCGCCGGGATCACTCTCGGCATGG
ACGAGCTGTACAAGTAAAGCGGCCGCGACTCTAGATCATAATCAGCCATACCACATTTGTAGAGGTTTTA
CTTGCTTTAAAAAACCTCCCACACCTCCCCCTGAACCTGAAACATAAAATGAATGCAATTGTTGTTGTTA
ACTTGTTTATTGCAGCTTATAATGGTTACAAATAAAGCAATAGCATCACAAATTTCACAAATAAAGCATT
TTTTTCACTGCATTCTAGTTGTGGTTTGTCCAAACTCATCAATGTATCTTAAGGCGTAAATTGTAAGCGT
TAATATTTTGTTAAAATTCGCGTTAAATTTTTGTTAAATCAGCTCATTTTTTAACCAATAGGCCGAAATC
GGCAAAATCCCTTATAAATCAAAAGAATAGACCGAGATAGGGT
[37 nt withheld, positions 3194-3230]
AAAGAACGTGGACTCCAACGTCAAAGG
[49 nt withheld, positions 3258-3306]
T
[91 nt withheld, positions 3308-3398]
G
[124 nt withheld, positions 3400-3523]
CAGGTGGCACTTTTCGGGGAAATGTGCGCGGAACCCCTATTTGTTTATTTTTCTAAATACATTCAAATAT
GTATCCGCTCATGAGACAATAACCCTGATAAATGCTTCAATAATATTGAAAAAGGAAGAGTCCTGAGGCG
GAAAGAACCAGCTGTGGAATGTGTGTCAGTTAGGGTGTGGAAAGTCCCCAGGCTCCCCAGCAGGCAGAAG
TATGCAAAGCATGCATCTCAATTAGTCAGCAACCAGGTGTGGAAAGTCCCCAGGCTCCCCAGCAGGCAGA
AGTATGCAAAGCATGCATCTCAATTAGTCAGCAACCATAGTCCCGCCCCTAACTCCGCCCATCCCGCCCC
TAACTCCGCCCAGTTCCGCCCATTCTCCGCCCCATGGCTGACTAATTTTTTTTATTTATGCAGAGGCCGA
GGCCGCCTCGGCCTCTGAGCTATTCCAGAAGTAGTGAGGAGGCTTTTTTGGAGGCCTAGGCTTTTGCAAA
GATCGATCAAGAGACAGGATGAGGATCGTTTCGCATGATTGAACAAGATGGATTGCACGCAGGTTCTCCG
GCCGCTTGGGTGGAGAGGCTATTCGGCTATGACTGGGCACAACAGACAATCGGCTGCTCTGATGCCGCCG
TGTTCCGGCTGTCAGCGCAGGGGCGCCCGGTTCTTTTTGTCAAGACCGACCTGTCCGGTGCCCTGAATGA
ACTGCAAGACGAGGCAGCGCGGCTATCGTGGCTGGCCACGACGGGCGTTCCTTGCGCAGCTGTGCTCGAC
GTTGTCACTGAAGCGGGAAGGGACTGGCTGCTATTGGGCGAAGTGCCGGGGCAGGATCTCCTGTCATCTC
ACCTTGCTCCTGCCGAGAAAGTATCCATCATGGCTGATGCAATGCGGCGGCTGCATACGCTTGATCCGGC
TACCTGCCCATTCGACCACCAAGCGAAACATCGCATCGAGCGAGCACGTACTCGGATGGAAGCCGGTCTT
GTCGATCAGGATGATCTGGACGAAGAGCATCAGGGGCTCGCGCCAGCCGAACTGTTCGCCAGGCTCAAGG
CGAGCATGCCCGACGGCGAGGATCTCGTCGTGACCCATGGCGATGCCTGCTTGCCGAATATCATGGTGGA
AAATGGCCGCTTTTCTGGATTCATCGACTGTGGCCGGCTGGGTGTGGCGGACCGCTATCAGGACATAGCG
TTGGCTACCCGTGATATTGCTGAAGAGCTTGGCGGCGAATGGGCTGACCGCTTCCTCGTGCTTTACGGTA
TCGCCGCTCCCGATTCGCAGCGCATCGCCTTCTATCGCCTTCTTGACGAGTTCTTCTGAGCGGGACTCTG
GGGTTCGAAATGACCGACCAAGCGACGCCCAACCTGCCATCACGAGATTTCGATTCCACCGCCGCCTTCT
ATGAAAGGTTGGGCTTCGGAATCGTTTTCCGGGACGCCGGCTGGATGATCCTCCAGCGCGGGGATCTCAT
GCTGGAGTTCTTCGCCCACCCTAGGGGGAGGCTAACTGAAACACGGAAGGAGACAATACCGGAAGGAACC
CGCGCTATGACGGCAATAAAAAGACAGAATAAAACGCACGGTGTTGGGTCGTTTGTTCATAAACGCGGGG
TTCGGTCCCAGGGCTGGCACTCTGTCGATACCCCACCGAGACCCCATTGGGGCCAATACGCCCGCGTTTC
TTCCTTTTCCCCACCCCACCCCCCAAGTTCGGGTGAAGGCCCAGGGCTCGCAGCCAACGTCGGGGCGGCA
GGCCCTGCCATAGCCTCAGGTTACTCATATATACTTTAGATTGATTTAAAACTTCATTTTTAATTTAAAA
GGATCTAGGTGAAGATCCTTTTTGATAATCTCATGACCAAAATCCCTTAACGTGAGTTTTCGTTCCACTG
AGCGTCAGACCCCGTAGAAAAGATCAAAGGATCTTCTTGAGATCCTTTTTTTCTGCGCGTAATCTGCTGC
TTGCAAACAAAAAAACCACCGCTACCAGCGGTGGTTTGTTTGCCGGATCAAGAGCTACCAACTCTTTTTC
CGAAGGTAACTGGCTTCAGCAGAGCGCAGATACCAAATACTGTCCTTCTAGTGTAGCCGTAGTTAGGCCA
CCACTTCAAGAACTCTGTAGCACCGCCTACATACCTCGCTCTGCTAATCCTGTTACCAGTGGCTGCTGCC
AGTGGCGATAAGTCGTGTCTTACCGGGTTGGACTCAAGACGATAGTTACCGGATAAGGCGCAGCGGTCGG
GCTGAACGGGGGGTTCGTGCACACAGCCCAGCTTGGAGCGAACGACCTACACCGAACTGAGATACCTACA
GCGTGAGCTATGAGAAAGCGCCACGCTTCCCGAAGGGAGAAAGGCGGACAGGTATCCGGTAAGCGGCAGG
GTCGGAACAGGAGAGCGCACGAGGGAGCTTCCAGGGGGAAACGCCTGGTATCTTTATAGTCCTGTCGGGT
TTCGCCACCTCTGACTTGAGCGTCGATTTTTGTGATGCTCGTCAGGGGGGCGGAGCCTATGGAAAAACGC
CAGCAACGCGGCCTTTTTACGGTTCCTGGCCTTTTGCTGGCCTTTTGCTCACATGTTCTTTCCTGCGTTA
TCCCCTGATTCTGTGGATAACCGTATTACCGCCATGCAT
