>Addgene plasmid #44446 | pegfp-N1-TFEB-S3A,R4A | addgene partial sequence | sequence record 63173 | CMV-F 5'-CGCAAATGGGCGGTAGGCGTG-3'
ACCGTCAGATCCGCTAGCGCTACCGGACTCAGATCTCGAGCTCAAGCTTGCCACCATGGCGGCAGCCATA
GGGTTGCGCATGCAGCTCATGCGGGAGCAGGCGCAGCAGGAGGAGCAACGGGAGCGCATGCAGCAACAGG
CTGTCATGCATTACATGCAGCAGCAGCAGCAGCAGCAACAGCAGCAGCTCGGAGGGCCGCCCACCCCGGC
CATCAATACCCCCGTCCACTTCCAGTCGCCACCACCTGTGCCTGGGGAGGTGTTGAAGGTGCAGTCCTAC
CTGGAGAATCCCACATCCTACCATCTGCAGCAGTCGCAGCATCAGAAGGTGCGGGAGTACCTGTCCGAGA
CCTATGGGAACAAGTTTGCTGCCCACATCAGCCCAGCCCAGGGCTCTCCGAAACCCCCACCAGCCGCCTC
CCCAGGGGTGCGAGCTGGACACGTGCTGTCCTCCTCCGCTGGCAACAGTGCTCCCAATAGCCCCATGGCC
ATGCTGCACATTGGCTCCAACCCTGAGAGGGAGTTGGATGATGTCATTGACAACATTATGCGTCTGGACG
ATGTCCTTGGCTACATCAATCCTGAAATGCAGATGCCCAACACGCTACCCCTGTCCAGCAGCCACCTGAA
TGTGTACAGCAGCGACCCCCAGGTCACAGCCTCCCTGGTGGGCGTCACCAGCAGCTCCTGCCCTGCGGAC
CTGACCCAGAAGCGAGAGCTCACAGATGCTGAGAGCAGGGCCCTGGCCAAGGAGCGGCAGAAGAAAGACA
ATCACAACTTAATTGAAAGGAGACGAAGGTTCAACATCAATGACCGCATCAAGGAGTTGGGAATGCTGAT
CCCCAAGGCCAATGACCTGGAC
