>Addgene plasmid #44446 | pegfp-N1-TFEB-S3A,R4A | addgene partial sequence | sequence record 63187 | EGFP_N
GCTCCTCGCCCTTGCTCACCATGGTGGCGACCGGTGGATCCCGGGCCCGCGGTACCTTCAGCACATCGCC
CTCCTCCATGCTGAAGCTGCTCCGGCGGCTGCTGGCCTTGGAGGCCTCGGGGGACATGGTGGACAGAAGT
GGATCAGAGGCCAGCGGTAGCAGTGAGTCGTCCAGGAGCATGAGGTCCAGATCCTTCTTGGACAGGCTGG
GGAATGGGGAGCCATGCCCCGGCGCCAGGGGTTCGGGGTAGCCCGGGGGACCCTCGTCCTCCCTGCCCCC
AAAGCTCAGGCTGTGGCTGAAGTCCAGGTGATGGAATGGGGACGGTGGCTGGGTGGGCAGGGGCAGCGGG
GCTTGCGGGGGCAGAGCTGGCAGTGGCTCAGGGTCAGGGACCTCAGCCCCCAGCATCAGGGCCTCCCCTG
GGCCCTCTTCGCTAGGCAGCTCCTGCTTCACCACCTGCTGGGCCAGCTCAGCCATGTTCATGCCGGACGG
GGAGGTGGTAGGGAGGCCGTGCACTCGAGCCTGCATCTCCAGCTCCTGGATACGGAGCCAGAGCTGCTTG
TTGGTCATCTCCAGGCGGCGAGAGTGGTTCTCCAGCTCCCTGGACTTTTGCAGGTCCTTCTGCATCCTCC
GGATGTAATCCACAGAGGCCTTGAGGATGGTGCCCTTGTTCCAGCGCACGTCCAGGTCATTGGCCTTGGG
GATCAGCATTCCCAACTCCTTGATGCGGTCATTGATGTTGAACCTTCGTCTCCTTTCAATTAAGTTGTGA
TTGTCTTTCTTCTGCCGCTCCTTGGCCAGGGCCCTGCTCTCAGCATCTGTGAGCTCTCGCTTCTGGGTCA
GGTCCGCAGGGCAGGAGCTGCTGGTGACGCCCACC
